Addgene plasmid #183235: pcDNA3.1-GFP-Flag-UTR
Purpose: To express FLAG tagged eGFP
Depositing lab: Jorge Ferrer. Depositing organization: Imperial College London. Publication: The HASTER lncRNA promoter is a cis-acting transcriptional stabilizer of HNF1A. Beucher A, Miguel-Escalada I, Balboa D, De Vas MG, Maestro MA, Garcia-Hurtado J, Bernal A, Gonzalez-Franco R, Vargiu P, Heyn H, Ravassard P, Ortega S, Ferrer J. Nat Cell Biol. 2022 Oct 6. pii: 10.1038/s41556-022-00996-8. doi: 10.1038/s41556-022-00996-8. PubMed 36202974.
Backbone
  Vector backbone: pcDNA3.1-Flag-UTR
  Vector type: Mammalian Expression
Growth in bacteria
  Bacterial resistance: Ampicillin, 100 μg/mL
  Growth temperature: 37°C
  Growth strain: DH5alpha
  Copy number: High Copy
Gene/Insert
  Gene/Insert name: EGFP
  Promoter: CMV
  Tag / fusion protein: FLAG tag (C terminal on backbone)
  Cloning method: Gibson Cloning
  Sequencing primers: 5′ CGCAAATGGGCGGTAGGCGTG; 3′ actccattcgggtgttcttg
Terms and licenses: Academic/Nonprofit Terms; Industry Terms: Not Available to Industry
How to cite: pcDNA3.1-GFP-Flag-UTR was a gift from Jorge Ferrer (Addgene plasmid # 183235 ; http://n2t.net/addgene:183235 ; RRID:Addgene_183235)
