[The description below was written by a language model from this plasmid's Addgene catalogue record and pLannotate feature annotations shown in this document.]
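Description:
pcDNA3.1-GFP-Flag-UTR is a 5.9 kb mammalian expression plasmid built on a pcDNA3.1-Flag-UTR backbone and designed to produce EGFP carrying a C-terminal FLAG epitope. It is maintained in E. coli as a high-copy plasmid through a ColE1/pUC-type origin and selected with ampicillin via the β-lactamase gene and its native promoter. An f1 origin is also present, which in principle allows single-stranded DNA production.

The expression cassette is driven by the human cytomegalovirus immediate early enhancer and promoter, followed by a T7 promoter that could support in vitro transcription of the same cassette. The green fluorescent protein coding sequence, inserted by Gibson assembly and annotated by the software as a GFP S65T-type variant, is followed by a short FLAG sequence supplied by the backbone; its annotation as a fragment of 3xFLAG is consistent with a single epitope. Downstream lie the Xenopus laevis beta-globin 3' UTR, an element commonly used to stabilise transcripts, which accounts for the "UTR" in the name, and then the bovine growth hormone polyadenylation signal. A separate cassette places the Sh ble bleomycin/Zeocin resistance gene under the SV40 early promoter (with the bacterial EM7 promoter) and the SV40 poly(A) signal, offering a potential marker for selecting stably transfected mammalian cells. Small annotated fragments, such as the truncated HIV-1 LTR, lacI and bom pieces, appear to be backbone remnants or short sequence matches rather than functional parts.

The stated purpose is simply to express FLAG-tagged EGFP. The record does not describe its specific experimental role, though such a construct would naturally serve as a fluorescent, epitope-tagged control alongside other inserts in the same backbone.
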