Features (pLannotate 1.2.2; 23 found; start..end, strand, type, name):
    183..562     +  enhancer       CMV enhancer: human cytomegalovirus immediate early enhancer
    563..766     +  promoter       CMV promoter: human cytomegalovirus (CMV) immediate early promoter
    762..795     +  LTR            5' LTR (truncated) (fragment): truncated 5' long terminal repeat (LTR) from HIV-1
    811..829     +  promoter       T7 promoter: promoter for bacteriophage T7 RNA polymerase
    906..1619    +  CDS            GFP (S65T): GFP (S65T) is a basic (constitutively fluorescent) green fluorescent protein published in 1995, derived from Aequorea victoria.
   1632..1655    +  CDS            3xFLAG (fragment): three tandem FLAG® epitope tags
   1659..1784    +  3'UTR          Xenopus globin 3'-UTR: 3'-UTR of the major beta-globin gene of Xenopus laevis
   1856..2080    +  polyA_signal   bGH poly(A) signal: bovine growth hormone polyadenylation signal
   2084..2105    +  promoter       SV40 promoter (fragment): SV40 enhancer and early promoter
   2126..2554    +  rep_origin     f1 ori (sequence partly withheld): f1 bacteriophage origin of replication; arrow indicates direction of (+) strand synthesis
   2568..2897    +  promoter       SV40 promoter: SV40 enhancer and early promoter
   2945..2992    +  promoter       EM7 promoter: synthetic bacterial promoter&nbsp
   3011..3385    +  CDS            BleoR: antibiotic-binding protein; Sh ble from Streptoalloteichus hindustanus; confers resistance to bleomycin, phleomycin, and Zeocin™
   3395..3520    +  CDS            ble (fragment): BLE_KLEPN - Experimental evidence at protein level: Swiss-Prot protein existence level 1. Binding protein with a strong affinity to the bleomycin family of antibiotics. Binds to CL990; an antimitotic-antibiotic compound. From Klebsiella pneumoniae.
   3515..3636    +  polyA_signal   SV40 poly(A) signal: SV40 polyadenylation signal
   3709..3725    -  protein_bind   lac operator: The lac repressor binds to the lac operator to inhibit transcription in E. coli. This inhibition can be relieved by adding lactose or isopropyl-β-D-thiogalactopyranoside (IPTG). lac repressor encoded by lacI
   3733..3763    -  promoter       lac promoter: promoter for the E. coli lac operon
   3778..3799    -  protein_bind   CAP binding site: CAP binding activates transcription in the presence of cAMP. E. coli catabolite activator protein
   3812..3904    -  CDS            lacI (fragment): lac repressor; lacI; The lac repressor binds to the lac operator to inhibit transcription in E. coli. This inhibition can be relieved by adding lactose or isopropyl-β-D-thiogalactopyranoside (IPTG).
   4087..4675    -  rep_origin     ori: high-copy-number ColE1/pMB1/pBR322/pUC origin of replication
   4846..5706    -  CDS            AmpR: β-lactamase; bla; confers resistance to ampicillin, carbenicillin, and related antibiotics
   5707..5811    -  promoter       AmpR promoter: bla
   5870..28      -  misc_feature   bom (fragment) (across the origin): basis of mobility region from pBR322
>Addgene plasmid #183235 | pcDNA3.1-GFP-Flag-UTR | addgene full sequence | sequence record 362008 | Addgene NGS Result
CTCTGATGCCGCATAGTTAAGCCAGTATCTGCTCCCTGCTTGTGTGTTGGAGGTCGCTGAGTAGTGCGCG
AGCAAAATTTAAGCTACAACAAGGCAAGGCTTGACCGACAATTGCATGAAGAATCTGCTTAGGGTTAGGC
GTTTTGCGCTGCTTCGCGATGTACGGGCCAGATATACGCGTTGACATTGATTATTGACTAGTTATTAATA
GTAATCAATTACGGGGTCATTAGTTCATAGCCCATATATGGAGTTCCGCGTTACATAACTTACGGTAAAT
GGCCCGCCTGGCTGACCGCCCAACGACCCCCGCCCATTGACGTCAATAATGACGTATGTTCCCATAGTAA
CGCCAATAGGGACTTTCCATTGACGTCAATGGGTGGAGTATTTACGGTAAACTGCCCACTTGGCAGTACA
TCAAGTGTATCATATGCCAAGTACGCCCCCTATTGACGTCAATGACGGTAAATGGCCCGCCTGGCATTAT
GCCCAGTACATGACCTTATGGGACTTTCCTACTTGGCAGTACATCTACGTATTAGTCATCGCTATTACCA
TGGTGATGCGGTTTTGGCAGTACATCAATGGGCGTGGATAGCGGTTTGACTCACGGGGATTTCCAAGTCT
CCACCCCATTGACGTCAATGGGAGTTTGTTTTGGCACCAAAATCAACGGGACTTTCCAAAATGTCGTAAC
AACTCCGCCCCATTGACGCAAATGGGCGGTAGGCGTGTACGGTGGGAGGTCTATATAAGCAGAGCTCTCT
GGCTAACTAGAGAACCCACTGCTTACTGGCTTATCGAAATTAATACGACTCACTATAGGGAGACCCAAGC
TGGCTAGCGTTTAAACTTAAGCTTGGTACCGAGCTCGGATCCACTAGTCCAGTGTGGTGGGCACCATGAG
CAAGGGCGAGGAGCTGTTCACCGGGGTGGTGCCCATCCTGGTCGAGCTGGACGGCGACGTAAACGGCCAC
AAGTTCAGCGTGTCCGGCGAGGGCGAGGGCGATGCCACCTACGGCAAGCTGACCCTGAAGTTCATCTGCA
CCACCGGCAAGCTGCCCGTGCCCTGGCCCACCCTCGTGACCACCCTGACCTACGGCGTGCAGTGCTTCAG
CCGCTACCCCGACCACATGAAGCAGCACGACTTCTTCAAGTCCGCCATGCCCGAAGGCTACGTCCAGGAG
CGCACCATCTTCTTCAAGGACGACGGCAACTACAAGACCCGCGCCGAGGTGAAGTTCGAGGGCGACACCC
TGGTGAACCGCATCGAGCTGAAGGGCATCGACTTCAAGGAGGACGGCAACATCCTGGGGCACAAGCTGGA
GTACAACTACAACAGCCACAACGTCTATATCATGGCCGACAAGCAGAAGAACGGCATCAAGGTGAACTTC
AAGATCCGCCACAACATCGAGGACGGCAGCGTGCAGCTCGCCGACCACTACCAGCAGAACACCCCCATCG
GCGACGGCCCCGTGCTGCTGCCCGACAACCACTACCTGAGCACCCAGTCCGCCCTGAGCAAAGACCCCAA
CGAGAAGCGCGATCACATGGTCCTGCTGGAGTTCGTGACCGCCGCCGGGATCACTCTCGGCATGGACGAG
CTGTACAAGGAATTCACTAGTGACTACAAAGACGATGACGATAAATAAAACCAGCCTCAAGAACACCCGA
ATGGAGTCTCTAAGCTACATAATACCAACTTACACTTTACAAAATGTTGTCCCCCAAAATGTAGCCATTC
GTATCTGCTCCTAATAAAAAGAAAGTTTCTTCACCTGCAGATATCCAGCACAGTGGCGGCCGCTCGAGTC
TAGAGGGCCCGTTTAAACCCGCTGATCAGCCTCGACTGTGCCTTCTAGTTGCCAGCCATCTGTTGTTTGC
CCCTCCCCCGTGCCTTCCTTGACCCTGGAAGGTGCCACTCCCACTGTCCTTTCCTAATAAAATGAGGAAA
TTGCATCGCATTGTCTGAGTAGGTGTCATTCTATTCTGGGGGGTGGGGTGGGGCAGGACAGCAAGGGGGA
GGATTGGGAAGACAATAGCAGGCATGCTGGGGATGCGGTGGGCTCTATGGCTTCTGAGGCGGAAAGAACC
AGCTGGGGCTCTAGGGGGTATCCCC
[124 nt withheld, positions 2126-2249]
C
[91 nt withheld, positions 2251-2341]
A
[49 nt withheld, positions 2343-2391]
CCTTTGACGTTGGAGTCCACGTTCTTT
[37 nt withheld, positions 2419-2455]
ACCCTATCTCGGTCTATTCTTTTGATTTATAAGGGATTTTGCCGATTTCGGCCTATTGGTTAAAAAATGA
GCTGATTTAACAAAAATTTAACGCGAATTAATTCTGTGGAATGTGTGTCAGTTAGGGTGTGGAAAGTCCC
CAGGCTCCCCAGCAGGCAGAAGTATGCAAAGCATGCATCTCAATTAGTCAGCAACCAGGTGTGGAAAGTC
CCCAGGCTCCCCAGCAGGCAGAAGTATGCAAAGCATGCATCTCAATTAGTCAGCAACCATAGTCCCGCCC
CTAACTCCGCCCATCCCGCCCCTAACTCCGCCCAGTTCCGCCCATTCTCCGCCCCATGGCTGACTAATTT
TTTTTATTTATGCAGAGGCCGAGGCCGCCTCTGCCTCTGAGCTATTCCAGAAGTAGTGAGGAGGCTTTTT
TGGAGGCCTAGGCTTTTGCAAAAAGCTCCCGGGAGCTTGTATATCCATTTTCGGATCTGATCAGCACGTG
TTGACAATTAATCATCGGCATAGTATATCGGCATAGTATAATACGACAAGGTGAGGAACTAAACCATGGC
CAAGTTGACCAGTGCCGTTCCGGTGCTCACCGCGCGCGACGTCGCCGGAGCGGTCGAGTTCTGGACCGAC
CGGCTCGGGTTCTCCCGGGACTTCGTGGAGGACGACTTCGCCGGTGTGGTCCGGGACGACGTGACCCTGT
TCATCAGCGCGGTCCAGGACCAGGTGGTGCCGGACAACACCCTGGCCTGGGTGTGGGTGCGCGGCCTGGA
CGAGCTGTACGCCGAGTGGTCGGAGGTCGTGTCCACGAACTTCCGGGACGCCTCCGGGCCGGCCATGACC
GAGATCGGCGAGCAGCCGTGGGGGCGGGAGTTCGCCCTGCGCGACCCGGCCGGCAACTGCGTGCACTTCG
TGGCCGAGGAGCAGGACTGACACGTGCTACGAGATTTCGATTCCACCGCCGCCTTCTATGAAAGGTTGGG
CTTCGGAATCGTTTTCCGGGACGCCGGCTGGATGATCCTCCAGCGCGGGGATCTCATGCTGGAGTTCTTC
GCCCACCCCAACTTGTTTATTGCAGCTTATAATGGTTACAAATAAAGCAATAGCATCACAAATTTCACAA
ATAAAGCATTTTTTTCACTGCATTCTAGTTGTGGTTTGTCCAAACTCATCAATGTATCTTATCATGTCTG
TATACCGTCGACCTCTAGCTAGAGCTTGGCGTAATCATGGTCATAGCTGTTTCCTGTGTGAAATTGTTAT
CCGCTCACAATTCCACACAACATACGAGCCGGAAGCATAAAGTGTAAAGCCTGGGGTGCCTAATGAGTGA
GCTAACTCACATTAATTGCGTTGCGCTCACTGCCCGCTTTCCAGTCGGGAAACCTGTCGTGCCAGCTGCA
TTAATGAATCGGCCAACGCGCGGGGAGAGGCGGTTTGCGTATTGGGCGCTCTTCCGCTTCCTCGCTCACT
GACTCGCTGCGCTCGGTCGTTCGGCTGCGGCGAGCGGTATCAGCTCACTCAAAGGCGGTAATACGGTTAT
CCACAGAATCAGGGGATAACGCAGGAAAGAACATGTGAGCAAAAGGCCAGCAAAAGGCCAGGAACCGTAA
AAAGGCCGCGTTGCTGGCGTTTTTCCATAGGCTCCGCCCCCCTGACGAGCATCACAAAAATCGACGCTCA
AGTCAGAGGTGGCGAAACCCGACAGGACTATAAAGATACCAGGCGTTTCCCCCTGGAAGCTCCCTCGTGC
GCTCTCCTGTTCCGACCCTGCCGCTTACCGGATACCTGTCCGCCTTTCTCCCTTCGGGAAGCGTGGCGCT
TTCTCATAGCTCACGCTGTAGGTATCTCAGTTCGGTGTAGGTCGTTCGCTCCAAGCTGGGCTGTGTGCAC
GAACCCCCCGTTCAGCCCGACCGCTGCGCCTTATCCGGTAACTATCGTCTTGAGTCCAACCCGGTAAGAC
ACGACTTATCGCCACTGGCAGCAGCCACTGGTAACAGGATTAGCAGAGCGAGGTATGTAGGCGGTGCTAC
AGAGTTCTTGAAGTGGTGGCCTAACTACGGCTACACTAGAAGAACAGTATTTGGTATCTGCGCTCTGCTG
AAGCCAGTTACCTTCGGAAAAAGAGTTGGTAGCTCTTGATCCGGCAAACAAACCACCGCTGGTAGCGGTG
GTTTTTTTGTTTGCAAGCAGCAGATTACGCGCAGAAAAAAAGGATCTCAAGAAGATCCTTTGATCTTTTC
TACGGGGTCTGACGCTCAGTGGAACGAAAACTCACGTTAAGGGATTTTGGTCATGAGATTATCAAAAAGG
ATCTTCACCTAGATCCTTTTAAATTAAAAATGAAGTTTTAAATCAATCTAAAGTATATATGAGTAAACTT
GGTCTGACAGTTACCAATGCTTAATCAGTGAGGCACCTATCTCAGCGATCTGTCTATTTCGTTCATCCAT
AGTTGCCTGACTCCCCGTCGTGTAGATAACTACGATACGGGAGGGCTTACCATCTGGCCCCAGTGCTGCA
ATGATACCGCGAGACCCACGCTCACCGGCTCCAGATTTATCAGCAATAAACCAGCCAGCCGGAAGGGCCG
AGCGCAGAAGTGGTCCTGCAACTTTATCCGCCTCCATCCAGTCTATTAATTGTTGCCGGGAAGCTAGAGT
AAGTAGTTCGCCAGTTAATAGTTTGCGCAACGTTGTTGCCATTGCTACAGGCATCGTGGTGTCACGCTCG
TCGTTTGGTATGGCTTCATTCAGCTCCGGTTCCCAACGATCAAGGCGAGTTACATGATCCCCCATGTTGT
GCAAAAAAGCGGTTAGCTCCTTCGGTCCTCCGATCGTTGTCAGAAGTAAGTTGGCCGCAGTGTTATCACT
CATGGTTATGGCAGCACTGCATAATTCTCTTACTGTCATGCCATCCGTAAGATGCTTTTCTGTGACTGGT
GAGTACTCAACCAAGTCATTCTGAGAATAGTGTATGCGGCGACCGAGTTGCTCTTGCCCGGCGTCAATAC
GGGATAATACCGCGCCACATAGCAGAACTTTAAAAGTGCTCATCATTGGAAAACGTTCTTCGGGGCGAAA
ACTCTCAAGGATCTTACCGCTGTTGAGATCCAGTTCGATGTAACCCACTCGTGCACCCAACTGATCTTCA
GCATCTTTTACTTTCACCAGCGTTTCTGGGTGAGCAAAAACAGGAAGGCAAAATGCCGCAAAAAAGGGAA
TAAGGGCGACACGGAAATGTTGAATACTCATACTCTTCCTTTTTCAATATTATTGAAGCATTTATCAGGG
TTATTGTCTCATGAGCGGATACATATTTGAATGTATTTAGAAAAATAAACAAATAGGGGTTCCGCGCACA
TTTCCCCGAAAAGTGCCACCTGACGTCGACGGATCGGGAGATCTCCCGATCCCCTATGGTGCACTCTCAG
TACAATCTG
